>Addgene plasmid #139591 | pET28a SznF E281A | addgene full sequence | sequence record 273438 | Addgene NGS Result
TGGCGAATGGG
[124 nt withheld, positions 12-135]
C
[91 nt withheld, positions 137-227]
A
[49 nt withheld, positions 229-277]
CCTTTGACGTTGGAGTCCACGTTCTTT
[37 nt withheld, positions 305-341]
ACCCTATCTCGGTCTATTCTTTTGATTTATAAGGGATTTTGCCGATTTCGGCCTATTGGTTAAAAAATGA
GCTGATTTAACAAAAATTTAACGCGAATTTTAACAAAATATTAACGCTTACAATTTAGGTGGCACTTTTC
GGTGAAATGTGCGCGGAACCCCTATTTGTTTATTTTTCTAAATACATTCAAATATGTATCCGCTCATGAA
TTAATTCTTAGAAAAACTCATCGAGCATCAAATGAAACTGCAATTTATTCATATCAGGATTATCAATACC
ATATTTTTGAAAAAGCCGTTTCTGTAATGAAGGAGAAAACTCACCGAGGCAGTTCCATAGGATGGCAAGA
TCCTGGTATCGGTCTGCGATTCCGACTCGTCCAACATCAATACAACCTATTAATTTCCCCTCGTCAAAAA
TAAGGTTATCAAGTGAGAAATCACCATGAGTGACGACTGAATCCGGTGAGAATGGCAAAAGTTTATGCAT
TTCTTTCCAGACTTGTTCAACAGGCCAGCCATTACGCTCGTCATCAAAATCACTCGCATCAACCAAACCG
TTATTCATTCGTGATTGCGCCTGAGCGAGACGAAATACGCGATCGCTGTTAAAAGGACAATTACAAACAG
GAATCGAATGCAACCGGCGCAGGAACACTGCCAGCGCATCAACAATATTTTCACCTGAATCAGGATATTC
TTCTAATACCTGGAATGCTGTTTTCCCGGGGATCGCAGTGGTGAGTAACCATGCATCATCAGGAGTACGG
ATAAAATGCTTGATGGTCGGAAGAGGCATAAATTCCGTCAGCCAGTTTAGTCTGACCATCTCATCTGTAA
CATCATTGGCAACGCTACCTTTGCCATGTTTCAGAAACAACTCTGGCGCATCGGGCTTCCCATACAATCG
ATAGATTGTCGCACCTGATTGCCCGACATTATCGCGAGCCCATTTATACCCATATAAATCAGCATCCATG
TTGGAATTTAATCGCGGCCTAGAGCAAGACGTTTCCCGTTGAATATGGCTCATAACACCCCTTGTATTAC
TGTTTATGTAAGCAGACAGTTTTATTGTTCATGACCAAAATCCCTTAACGTGAGTTTTCGTTCCACTGAG
CGTCAGACCCCGTAGAAAAGATCAAAGGATCTTCTTGAGATCCTTTTTTTCTGCGCGTAATCTGCTGCTT
GCAAACAAAAAAACCACCGCTACCAGCGGTGGTTTGTTTGCCGGATCAAGAGCTACCAACTCTTTTTCCG
AAGGTAACTGGCTTCAGCAGAGCGCAGATACCAAATACTGTCCTTCTAGTGTAGCCGTAGTTAGGCCACC
ACTTCAAGAACTCTGTAGCACCGCCTACATACCTCGCTCTGCTAATCCTGTTACCAGTGGCTGCTGCCAG
TGGCGATAAGTCGTGTCTTACCGGGTTGGACTCAAGACGATAGTTACCGGATAAGGCGCAGCGGTCGGGC
TGAACGGGGGGTTCGTGCACACAGCCCAGCTTGGAGCGAACGACCTACACCGAACTGAGATACCTACAGC
GTGAGCTATGAGAAAGCGCCACGCTTCCCGAAGGGAGAAAGGCGGACAGGTATCCGGTAAGCGGCAGGGT
CGGAACAGGAGAGCGCACGAGGGAGCTTCCAGGGGGAAACGCCTGGTATCTTTATAGTCCTGTCGGGTTT
CGCCACCTCTGACTTGAGCGTCGATTTTTGTGATGCTCGTCAGGGGGGCGGAGCCTATGGAAAAACGCCA
GCAACGCGGCCTTTTTACGGTTCCTGGCCTTTTGCTGGCCTTTTGCTCACATGTTCTTTCCTGCGTTATC
CCCTGATTCTGTGGATAACCGTATTACCGCCTTTGAGTGAGCTGATACCGCTCGCCGCAGCCGAACGACC
GAGCGCAGCGAGTCAGTGAGCGAGGAAGCGGAAGAGCGCCTGATGCGGTATTTTCTCCTTACGCATCTGT
GCGGTATTTCACACCGCAATGGTGCACTCTCAGTACAATCTGCTCTGATGCCGCATAGTTAAGCCAGTAT
ACACTCCGCTATCGCTACGTGACTGGGTCATGGCTGCGCCCCGACACCCGCCAACACCCGCTGACGCGCC
CTGACGGGCTTGTCTGCTCCCGGCATCCGCTTACAGACAAGCTGTGACCGTCTCCGGGAGCTGCATGTGT
CAGAGGTTTTCACCGTCATCACCGAAACGCGCGAGGCAGCTGCGGTAAAGCTCATCAGCGTGGTCGTGAA
GCGATTCACAGATGTCTGCCTGTTCATCCGCGTCCAGCTCGTTGAGTTTCTCCAGAAGCGTTAATGTCTG
GCTTCTGATAAAGCGGGCCATGTTAAGGGCGGTTTTTTCCTGTTTGGTCACTGATGCCTCCGTGTAAGGG
GGATTTCTGTTCATGGGGGTAATGATACCGATGAAACGAGAGAGGATGCTCACGATACGGGTTACTGATG
ATGAACATGCCCGGTTACTGGAACGTTGTGAGGGTAAACAACTGGCGGTATGGATGCGGCGGGACCAGAG
AAAAATCACTCAGGGTCAATGCCAGCGCTTCGTTAATACAGATGTAGGTGTTCCACAGGGTAGCCAGCAG
CATCCTGCGATGCAGATCCGGAACATAATGGTGCAGGGCGCTGACTTCCGCGTTTCCAGACTTTACGAAA
CACGGAAACCGAAGACCATTCATGTTGTTGCTCAGGTCGCAGACGTTTTGCAGCAGCAGTCGCTTCACGT
TCGCTCGCGTATCGGTGATTCATTCTGCTAACCAGTAAGGCAACCCCGCCAGCCTAGCCGGGTCCTCAAC
GACAGGAGCACGATCATGCGCACCCGTGGGGCCGCCATGCCGGCGATAATGGCCTGCTTCTCGCCGAAAC
GTTTGGTGGCGGGACCAGTGACGAAGGCTTGAGCGAGGGCGTGCAAGATTCCGAATACCGCAAGCGACAG
GCCGATCATCGTCGCGCTCCAGCGAAAGCGGTCCTCGCCGAAAATGACCCAGAGCGCTGCCGGCACCTGT
CCTACGAGTTGCATGATAAAGAAGACAGTCATAAGTGCGGCGACGATAGTCATGCCCCGCGCCCACCGGA
AGGAGCTGACTGGGTTGAAGGCTCTCAAGGGCATCGGTCGAGATCCCGGTGCCTAATGAGTGAGCTAACT
TACATTAATTGCGTTGCGCTCACTGCCCGCTTTCCAGTCGGGAAACCTGTCGTGCCAGCTGCATTAATGA
ATCGGCCAACGCGCGGGGAGAGGCGGTTTGCGTATTGGGCGCCAGGGTGGTTTTTCTTTTCACCAGTGAG
ACGGGCAACAGCTGATTGCCCTTCACCGCCTGGCCCTGAGAGAGTTGCAGCAAGCGGTCCACGCTGGTTT
GCCCCAGCAGGCGAAAATCCTGTTTGATGGTGGTTAACGGCGGGATATAACATGAGCTGTCTTCGGTATC
GTCGTATCCCACTACCGAGATATCCGCACCAACGCGCAGCCCGGACTCGGTAATGGCGCGCATTGCGCCC
AGCGCCATCTGATCGTTGGCAACCAGCATCGCAGTGGGAACGATGCCCTCATTCAGCATTTGCATGGTTT
GTTGAAAACCGGACATGGCACTCCAGTCGCCTTCCCGTTCCGCTATCGGCTGAATTTGATTGCGAGTGAG
ATATTTATGCCAGCCAGCCAGACGCAGACGCGCCGAGACAGAACTTAATGGGCCCGCTAACAGCGCGATT
TGCTGGTGACCCAATGCGACCAGATGCTCCACGCCCAGTCGCGTACCGTCTTCATGGGAGAAAATAATAC
TGTTGATGGGTGTCTGGTCAGAGACATCAAGAAATAACGCCGGAACATTAGTGCAGGCAGCTTCCACAGC
AATGGCATCCTGGTCATCCAGCGGATAGTTAATGATCAGCCCACTGACGCGTTGCGCGAGAAGATTGTGC
ACCGCCGCTTTACAGGCTTCGACGCCGCTTCGTTCTACCATCGACACCACCACGCTGGCACCCAGTTGAT
CGGCGCGAGATTTAATCGCCGCGACAATTTGCGACGGCGCGTGCAGGGCCAGACTGGAGGTGGCAACGCC
AATCAGCAACGACTGTTTGCCCGCCAGTTGTTGTGCCACGCGGTTGGGAATGTAATTCAGCTCCGCCATC
GCCGCTTCCACTTTTTCCCGCGTTTTCGCAGAAACGTGGCTGGCCTGGTTCACCACGCGGGAAACGGTCT
GATAAGAGACACCGGCATACTCTGCGACATCGTATAACGTTACTGGTTTCACATTCACCACCCTGAATTG
ACTCTCTTCCGGGCGCTATCATGCCATACCGCGAAAGGTTTTGCGCCATTCGATGGTGTCCGGGATCTCG
ACGCTCTCCCTTATGCGACTCCTGCATTAGGAAGCAGCCCAGTAGTAGGTTGAGGCCGTTGAGCACCGCC
GCCGCAAGGAATGGTGCATGCAAGGAGATGGCGCCCAACAGTCCCCCGGCCACGGGGCCTGCCACCATAC
CCACGCCGAAACAAGCGCTCATGAGCCCGAAGTGGCGAGCCCGATCTTCCCCATCGGTGATGTCGGCGAT
ATAGGCGCCAGCAACCGCACCTGTGGCGCCGGTGATGCCGGCCACGATGCGTCCGGCGTAGAGGATCGAG
ATCTCGATCCCGCGAAATTAATACGACTCACTATAGGGGAATTGTGAGCGGATAACAATTCCCCTCTAGA
AATAATTTTGTTTAACTTTAAGAAGGAGATATACCATGGGCAGCAGCCATCATCATCATCATCACAGCAG
CGGCCTGGTGCCGCGCGGCAGCCATATGAGTCACGTCCCCCCGCACGTCCCGTTCGAGCTCAGCGGCGCG
GAACTGCGCGACGCGATCGTGCAGTACGCCACCAACCCGATCTACCACGACAACCTCGACTGGCTGAACC
ACGACAACCCCTACCGCCGGCAGCTAAGGCCGCAGGTGCTGCCCCACCTGGACTACGACAAGGTCCCGGG
CCGGGAGAACATCCTCAACTACGCGAGCCTGGCCGTGCAGCGCCTGCTGACCTCCGTCTACGAGGCCGAC
CTGGTGTTCTTCCCCAAGTCCGGGCTGAAGGGCAAGGAGGAGGACTTCCGGGCGTTCTACAGCCCCGCCA
ACCGGGCGCTCGGCGAGCGGATCCGGCCGGCGCTGGAGCGCTACGCCTTCGGTTTCCTCGACGACGAGGT
GGAGACCTCCGGCACCTGGACCGCGCAGAGCCTGGACGCCTACCTGGACTCCCTGGACACCGCGGGCGGC
GCGGAGCAGTCCCCGGTGGAGAAGGCCATCCTCGGCTCGGCCGACCGCGAGCGCGCGGCCCGGATGTGGC
TGGTGCAGTTCGCGCCGGACTTCCTCTCCGAGGCCTCGCCGATGATGCGCAACGTGCTCGGCTACTACGG
CCCGGCCCAGTCCGAGTGGTTCAAGGTCGTCATCGACGAGTACGGCTACGGCGTCCACGACACCAAGCAC
AGCACCCTGTTCGAGCGGACCCTGGAGTCGGTGGGCCTGGAGTCCGACCTGCACCGGTACTGGCAGTACT
ACCTGAACAGCAGCCTGCTGCTGAACAACTACTTCCACTACCTGGGCAAGAACCACGAGCTGTTCTTCCG
TTACGTCGGCGCGCTGTACTACACGGCCAGCTCCCTGGTCGACTTCTGCCGCCGCGCGGACCACCTGCTG
CGCGAGGTGTTCGGCGACACGGTGGACACCACCTACTTCACCGAGCACATCCACATCGACCAGCACCACG
GCCGGATGGCCCGCGAGAAGATCATCAAGCCGCTGGTGGAGGCGCACGGCGACGGCATCATCCCGGAGAT
CGTGCGGGGCATCGAGGAGTACCGGGTGCTGCTGGAGATCGGCGACTTCGACTTCTCCGAGCAGATCGCG
TGGATGGACGCCCAGCCCGAGCTGAAGAAGCTGCACGACCCGGTCTTCGAGGGTCTCAAGCAGGGCAAGG
TCGACGCCCCCGTGGCGCACCTGGTCGAACCGCGCGGCGAGCTGTCCAACACCCACTGCCACGACGGTGA
CGAGCTGTGCCACATCGTCTCCGGCACCATGCGCTTCGAGAGCGGCCTGGGCTCCTCGCTGACCCTCCAG
GCCGGCGAGGGCGTCGTCATCAAGCGCAACCGGCTGCACGGCGCGAACATCGAGTCGGACGAGTGCGTCT
ACGAGATCCACTCGGTGGGGGACTACCGAAAGTGCCTGTAGAAGCTTGCGGCCGCACTCGAGCACCACCA
CCACCACCACTGAGATCCGGCTGCTAACAAAGCCCGAAAGGAAGCTGAGTTGGCTGCTGCCACCGCTGAG
CAATAACTAGCATAACCCCTTGGGGCCTCTAAACGGGTCTTGAGGGGTTTTTTGCTGAAAGGAGGAACTA
TATCCGGAT
Features (pLannotate 1.2.2; 20 found; start..end, strand, type, name):
     12..440     +  rep_origin     f1 ori (sequence partly withheld): f1 bacteriophage origin of replication; arrow indicates direction of (+) strand synthesis
    493..550     +  promoter       AmpR promoter (fragment): bla
    559..1374    -  CDS            KanR: aminoglycoside phosphotransferase; aph(3')-Ia; confers resistance to kanamycin in bacteria or G418 (Geneticin®) in eukaryotes
   1496..2084    +  rep_origin     ori: high-copy-number ColE1/pMB1/pBR322/pUC origin of replication
   2270..2409    -  misc_feature   bom: basis of mobility region from pBR322
   2511..2702    -  CDS            rop: Rop protein, which maintains plasmids at low copy number; rop
   2719..3099    +  CDS            YPB1_ECOLX: Protein predicted: Swiss-Prot protein existence level 4. From Escherichia coli.
   3171..3462    -  CDS            TcR (fragment): tetracycline efflux protein; tet; confers resistance to tetracycline
   3477..3498    -  protein_bind   CAP binding site: CAP binding activates transcription in the presence of cAMP. E. coli catabolite activator protein
   3511..4593    -  CDS            lacI: lac repressor; lacI; The lac repressor binds to the lac operator to inhibit transcription in E. coli. This inhibition can be relieved by adding lactose or isopropyl-β-D-thiogalactopyranoside (IPTG).
   4594..4671    -  promoter       lacI promoter: lacI
   4679..4958    -  CDS            TcR (fragment): tetracycline efflux protein; tet; confers resistance to tetracycline
   4980..4998    +  promoter       T7 promoter: promoter for bacteriophage T7 RNA polymerase
   4999..5023    +  protein_bind   lac operator: The lac repressor binds to the lac operator to inhibit transcription in E. coli. This inhibition can be relieved by adding lactose or isopropyl-β-D-thiogalactopyranoside (IPTG). lac repressor encoded by lacI
   5038..5060    +  RBS            RBS: efficient ribosome binding site from bacteriophage T7 gene 10 (Olins and Rangwala, 1989)
   5079..5095    +  CDS            capTEV™ (fragment): composite tag for in vivo biotinylation, TEV protease cleavage, and 6xHis tagging
   5106..5123    +  CDS            thrombin site: thrombin recognition and cleavage site
   6564..6581    +  CDS            9xHis (fragment): 9xHis affinity tag
   6591..6640    +  CDS            SET1 (fragment): solubility-enhancement tag derived from T7 phage gene 10B
   6648..6695    +  terminator     T7 terminator: transcription terminator for bacteriophage T7 RNA polymerase
