[The description below was written by a language model from this plasmid's Addgene catalogue record and pLannotate feature annotations shown in this document.]
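Description:
pET28a SznF E281A is a bacterial expression plasmid of about 6.7 kb, built on the pET28a backbone to produce a point mutant of SznF in E. coli. The associated publication title links SznF to an N-nitrosating metalloenzyme that constructs the pharmacophore of streptozotocin. The plasmid carries a kanamycin resistance gene (aminoglycoside phosphotransferase) for selection and replicates from a ColE1/pMB1-type origin. The feature table also shows the neighbouring bom region and rop gene, and an f1 phage origin. The catalogue entry lists the plasmid as high copy, although rop normally moderates copy number. Short fragments annotated as tetracycline resistance, an AmpR promoter piece and a predicted E. coli protein appear to be backbone remnants rather than functional parts.

The 1,416 bp insert encodes SznF with glutamate 281 changed to alanine. The record does not state the source organism. Transcription is driven by a T7 promoter followed directly by a lac operator, with a T7 gene 10 ribosome binding site upstream and a T7 terminator downstream. The plasmid-borne lacI gene supplies repressor, so expression needs a host that provides T7 RNA polymerase and is relieved by IPTG or lactose. The protein carries a backbone-derived N-terminal hexahistidine tag followed by a thrombin cleavage site, which allows affinity purification and optional tag removal. The small "capTEV" fragment in the annotation most likely corresponds to this His tag. A second His-tag sequence is annotated downstream of the insert, but the record describes only the N-terminal tag, so it is unclear whether the downstream one is translated. The stated purpose is simply to express the E281A variant. The role of residue 281 is not given in the record.
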