Addgene plasmid #139591: pET28a SznF E281A
Purpose: expresses SznF E281A
Depositing lab: Emily Balskus. Depositing organization: Harvard University. Publication: An N-nitrosating metalloenzyme constructs the pharmacophore of streptozotocin. Ng TL, Rohac R, Mitchell AJ, Boal AK, Balskus EP. Nature. 2019 Feb;566(7742):94-99. doi: 10.1038/s41586-019-0894-z. Epub 2019 Feb 6. PubMed 30728519.
Backbone
  Vector backbone: peT28a
  Backbone manufacturer: 5308
  Total vector size (bp): 6724
  Vector type: Bacterial Expression
Growth in bacteria
  Bacterial resistance: Kanamycin, 50 μg/mL
  Growth temperature: 37°C
  Growth strain: DH5alpha
  Copy number: High Copy
Gene/Insert
  Gene/Insert name: SznF E281A
  Insert size (bp): 1416
  Mutation: changed glutamate 281 to alanine
  Promoter: T7
  Tag / fusion protein: hexahistidine (N terminal on backbone)
  Cloning method: Unknown
  Sequencing primers: 5′ T7; 3′ T7 Rev
Terms and licenses: Academic/Nonprofit Terms; Industry Terms: Not Available to Industry
How to cite: pET28a SznF E281A was a gift from Emily Balskus (Addgene plasmid # 139591 ; http://n2t.net/addgene:139591 ; RRID:Addgene_139591)
